Addgene plasmid #209703: pCMV-mCherry(Y70A)
Purpose: Mammalian expression of mCherry with Y70A mutation
Depositing lab: Stewart Loh. Depositing organization: SUNY Upstate Medical University. Publication: Adaptable, turn-on maturation (ATOM) fluorescent biosensors for multiplexed detection in cells. Sekhon H, Ha JH, Presti MF, Procopio SB, Jarvis AR, Mirsky PO, John AM, Loh SN. Nat Methods. 2023 Nov 9. doi: 10.1038/s41592-023-02065-w. PubMed 37945909.
Backbone
  Vector backbone: pCMV-N1
  Vector type: Mammalian Expression
Growth in bacteria
  Bacterial resistance: Kanamycin, 50 μg/mL
  Growth temperature: 37°C
  Growth strain: DH5alpha
  Copy number: High Copy
Gene/Insert
  Gene/Insert name: mCherry(Y70A)
  Species: Synthetic
  Cloning method: Restriction Enzyme; 5′ cloning site Unknown (unknown if destroyed); 3′ cloning site Unknown (unknown if destroyed)
Terms and licenses: Academic/Nonprofit Terms; Industry Terms: Not Available to Industry
Depositor comments: Please visit https://doi.org/10.1101/2023.03.28.534597 for bioRxiv preprint.
How to cite: pCMV-mCherry(Y70A) was a gift from Stewart Loh (Addgene plasmid # 209703 ; http://n2t.net/addgene:209703 ; RRID:Addgene_209703)
