[The description below was written by a language model from this plasmid's Addgene catalogue record and pLannotate feature annotations shown in this document.]
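Description:
pCMV-mCherry(Y70A) is a 4.6 kb mammalian expression plasmid built on the pCMV-N1 backbone and carrying a synthetic mCherry coding sequence with a Y70A substitution. The red fluorescent protein gene sits directly downstream of the human cytomegalovirus immediate early enhancer and promoter, which drive strong constitutive transcription in transfected mammalian cells, and the transcript is terminated by an SV40 polyadenylation signal. No fusion partner, epitope tag or targeting sequence is annotated, so the mutant protein appears to be expressed on its own. The short fragments annotated as SV40 large T antigen, the bleomycin-binding protein and a bGH poly(A) signal are most likely backbone remnants or incidental matches rather than functional elements.

The plasmid is propagated in E. coli at high copy from a ColE1/pUC-type origin, and an f1 origin is also present, which would allow single-stranded DNA production. Selection uses a single dual-purpose cassette. The Tn5 aminoglycoside phosphotransferase gene (NeoR/KanR) is preceded by a bacterial bla promoter and by the SV40 enhancer/early promoter, and is followed by the HSV thymidine kinase poly(A) signal. This gives kanamycin resistance in bacteria and G418 resistance in mammalian cells, the latter in principle allowing stable line selection.

The stated purpose is simply mammalian expression of mCherry bearing the Y70A mutation. The record does not say what the substitution does to the protein. The associated publication describes turn-on fluorescent biosensors based on control of fluorophore maturation, so the construct was presumably used as a mutant or control fluorescent protein in that work, though its exact role there is not given.
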