Features (pLannotate 1.2.2; 13 found; start..end, strand, type, name):
    214..366     +  CDS            ble (fragment): BLE_KLEPN - Experimental evidence at protein level: Swiss-Prot protein existence level 1. Binding protein with a strong affinity to the bleomycin family of antibiotics. Binds to CL990; an antimitotic-antibiotic compound. From Klebsiella pneumoniae.
    425..472     +  polyA_signal   HSV TK poly(A) signal: herpes simplex virus thymidine kinase polyadenylation signal (Cole and Stacy, 1985)
    563..579     -  polyA_signal   bGH poly(A) signal (fragment): bovine growth hormone polyadenylation signal
    801..1389    +  rep_origin     ori: high-copy-number ColE1/pMB1/pBR322/pUC origin of replication
   1564..1867    +  enhancer       CMV enhancer: human cytomegalovirus immediate early enhancer
   1868..2071    +  promoter       CMV promoter: human cytomegalovirus (CMV) immediate early promoter
   2106..2813    +  CDS            mCherry: mCherry is a basic (constitutively fluorescent) red fluorescent protein published in 2004, derived from Discosoma sp.. It is reported to be a very rapidly-maturing monomer with low acid sensitivity.
   2832..2915    +  CDS            large T antigen (fragment): large T antigen from SV40 (simian virus 40)
   2938..3059    +  polyA_signal   SV40 poly(A) signal: SV40 polyadenylation signal
   3093..3521    -  rep_origin     f1 ori (sequence partly withheld): f1 bacteriophage origin of replication; arrow indicates direction of (+) strand synthesis
   3548..3652    +  promoter       AmpR promoter: bla
   3654..4011    +  promoter       SV40 promoter: SV40 enhancer and early promoter
   4046..193     +  CDS            NeoR/KanR (across the origin): aminoglycoside phosphotransferase from Tn5; aph(3')-II (or nptII); confers resistance to neomycin, kanamycin, and G418 (Geneticin®)
>Addgene plasmid #209703 | pCMV-mCherry(Y70A) | addgene full sequence | sequence record 414328 | Addgene NGS Result
CCGCTTTTCTGGATTCATCGACTGTGGCCGGCTGGGTGTGGCGGACCGCTATCAGGACATAGCGTTGGCT
ACCCGTGATATTGCTGAAGAGCTTGGCGGCGAATGGGCTGACCGCTTCCTCGTGCTTTACGGTATCGCCG
CTCCCGATTCGCAGCGCATCGCCTTCTATCGCCTTCTTGACGAGTTCTTCTGAGCGGGACTCTGGGGTTC
GAAATGACCGACCAAGCGACGCCCAACCTGCCATCACGAGATTTCGATTCCACCGCCGCCTTCTATGAAA
GGTTGGGCTTCGGAATCGTTTTCCGGGACGCCGGCTGGATGATCCTCCAGCGCGGGGATCTCATGCTGGA
GTTCTTCGCCCACCCTAGGGGGAGGCTAACTGAAACACGGAAGGAGACAATACCGGAAGGAACCCGCGCT
ATGACGGCAATAAAAAGACAGAATAAAACGCACGGTGTTGGGTCGTTTGTTCATAAACGCGGGGTTCGGT
CCCAGGGCTGGCACTCTGTCGATACCCCACCGAGACCCCATTGGGGCCAATACGCCCGCGTTTCTTCCTT
TTCCCCACCCCACCCCCCAAGTTCGGGTGAAGGCCCAGGGCTCGCAGCCAACGTCGGGGCGGCAGGCCCT
GCCATAGCCTCAGGTTACTCATATATACTTTAGATTGATTTAAAACTTCATTTTTAATTTAAAAGGATCT
AGGTGAAGATCCTTTTTGATAATCTCATGACCAAAATCCCTTAACGTGAGTTTTCGTTCCACTGAGCGTC
AGACCCCGTAGAAAAGATCAAAGGATCTTCTTGAGATCCTTTTTTTCTGCGCGTAATCTGCTGCTTGCAA
ACAAAAAAACCACCGCTACCAGCGGTGGTTTGTTTGCCGGATCAAGAGCTACCAACTCTTTTTCCGAAGG
TAACTGGCTTCAGCAGAGCGCAGATACCAAATACTGTTCTTCTAGTGTAGCCGTAGTTAGGCCACCACTT
CAAGAACTCTGTAGCACCGCCTACATACCTCGCTCTGCTAATCCTGTTACCAGTGGCTGCTGCCAGTGGC
GATAAGTCGTGTCTTACCGGGTTGGACTCAAGACGATAGTTACCGGATAAGGCGCAGCGGTCGGGCTGAA
CGGGGGGTTCGTGCACACAGCCCAGCTTGGAGCGAACGACCTACACCGAACTGAGATACCTACAGCGTGA
GCTATGAGAAAGCGCCACGCTTCCCGAAGGGAGAAAGGCGGACAGGTATCCGGTAAGCGGCAGGGTCGGA
ACAGGAGAGCGCACGAGGGAGCTTCCAGGGGGAAACGCCTGGTATCTTTATAGTCCTGTCGGGTTTCGCC
ACCTCTGACTTGAGCGTCGATTTTTGTGATGCTCGTCAGGGGGGCGGAGCCTATGGAAAAACGCCAGCAA
CGCGGCCTTTTTACGGTTCCTGGCCTTTTGCTGGCCTTTTGCTCACATGTTCTTTCCTGCGTTATCCCCT
GATTCTGTGGATAACCGTATTACCGCCATGCATTAGTTATTAATAGTAATCAATTACGGGGTCATTAGTT
CATAGCCCATATATGGAGTTCCGCGTTACATAACTTACGGTAAATGGCCCGCCTGGCTGACCGCCCAACG
ACCCCCGCCCATTGACGTCAATAATGACGTATGTTCCCATAGTAACGCCAATAGGGACTTTCCATTGACG
TCAATGGGTGGAGTATTTACGGTAAACTGCCCACTTGGCAGTACATCAAGTGTATCATATGCCAAGTACG
CCCCCTATTGACGTCAATGACGGTAAATGGCCCGCCTGGCATTATGCCCAGTACATGACCTTATGGGACT
TTCCTACTTGGCAGTACATCTACGTATTAGTCATCGCTATTACCATGGTGATGCGGTTTTGGCAGTACAT
CAATGGGCGTGGATAGCGGTTTGACTCACGGGGATTTCCAAGTCTCCACCCCATTGACGTCAATGGGAGT
TTGTTTTGGCACCAAAATCAACGGGACTTTCCAAAATGTCGTAACAACTCCGCCCCATTGACGCAAATGG
GCGGTAGGCGTGTACGGTGGGAGGTCTATATAAGCAGAGCTGGTTTAGTGAACCGTCAGATCCGCTAGCG
CCACCATGGTGAGCAAGGGCGAGGAGGATAACATGGCCATCATCAAGGAGTTCATGCGCTTCAAGGTGCA
CATGGAGGGCTCCGTGAACGGCCACGAGTTCGAGATCGAGGGCGAGGGCGAGGGCCGCCCCTACGAGGGC
ACCCAGACCGCCAAGCTGAAGGTGACCAAGGGTGGCCCCCTGCCCTTCGCCTGGGACATCCTGTCCCCTC
AGTTCATGGCCGGCTCCAAGGCCTACGTGAAGCACCCCGCCGACATCCCCGACTACTTGAAGCTGTCCTT
CCCCGAGGGCTTCAAGTGGGAGCGCGTGATGAACTTCGAGGACGGCGGCGTGGTGACCGTGACCCAGGAC
TCCTCCCTGCAGGACGGCGAGTTCATCTACAAGGTGAAGCTGCGCGGCACCAACTTCCCCTCCGACGGCC
CCGTAATGCAGAAGAAGACCATGGGCTGGGAGGCCTCCTCCGAGCGGATGTACCCCGAGGACGGCGCCCT
GAAGGGCGAGATCAAGCAGAGGCTGAAGCTGAAGGACGGCGGCCACTACGACGCTGAGGTCAAGACCACC
TACAAGGCCAAGAAGCCCGTGCAGCTGCCCGGCGCCTACAACGTCAACATCAAGTTGGACATCACCTCCC
ACAACGAGGACTACACCATCGTGGAACAGTACGAACGCGCCGAGGGCCGCCACTCCACCGGCGGCATGGA
CGAGCTGTACAAGTGAGCGGCCGCGACTCTAGATCATAATCAGCCATACCACATTTGTAGAGGTTTTACT
TGCTTTAAAAAACCTCCCACACCTCCCCCTGAACCTGAAACATAAAATGAATGCAATTGTTGTTGTTAAC
TTGTTTATTGCAGCTTATAATGGTTACAAATAAAGCAATAGCATCACAAATTTCACAAATAAAGCATTTT
TTTCACTGCATTCTAGTTGTGGTTTGTCCAAACTCATCAATGTATCTTAAGGCGTAAATTGTAAGCGTTA
ATATTTTGTTAAAATTCGCGTTAAATTTTTGTTAAATCAGCTCATTTTTTAACCAATAGGCCGAAATCGG
CAAAATCCCTTATAAATCAAAAGAATAGACCGAGATAGGGT
[37 nt withheld, positions 3192-3228]
AAAGAACGTGGACTCCAACGTCAAAGG
[49 nt withheld, positions 3256-3304]
T
[91 nt withheld, positions 3306-3396]
G
[124 nt withheld, positions 3398-3521]
CAGGTGGCACTTTTCGGGGAAATGTGCGCGGAACCCCTATTTGTTTATTTTTCTAAATACATTCAAATAT
GTATCCGCTCATGAGACAATAACCCTGATAAATGCTTCAATAATATTGAAAAAGGAAGAGTCCTGAGGCG
GAAAGAACCAGCTGTGGAATGTGTGTCAGTTAGGGTGTGGAAAGTCCCCAGGCTCCCCAGCAGGCAGAAG
TATGCAAAGCATGCATCTCAATTAGTCAGCAACCAGGTGTGGAAAGTCCCCAGGCTCCCCAGCAGGCAGA
AGTATGCAAAGCATGCATCTCAATTAGTCAGCAACCATAGTCCCGCCCCTAACTCCGCCCATCCCGCCCC
TAACTCCGCCCAGTTCCGCCCATTCTCCGCCCCATGGCTGACTAATTTTTTTTATTTATGCAGAGGCCGA
GGCCGCCTCGGCCTCTGAGCTATTCCAGAAGTAGTGAGGAGGCTTTTTTGGAGGCCTAGGCTTTTGCAAA
GATCGATCAAGAGACAGGATGAGGATCGTTTCGCATGATTGAACAAGATGGATTGCACGCAGGTTCTCCG
GCCGCTTGGGTGGAGAGGCTATTCGGCTATGACTGGGCACAACAGACAATCGGCTGCTCTGATGCCGCCG
TGTTCCGGCTGTCAGCGCAGGGGCGCCCGGTTCTTTTTGTCAAGACCGACCTGTCCGGTGCCCTGAATGA
ACTGCAAGACGAGGCAGCGCGGCTATCGTGGCTGGCCACGACGGGCGTTCCTTGCGCAGCTGTGCTCGAC
GTTGTCACTGAAGCGGGAAGGGACTGGCTGCTATTGGGCGAAGTGCCGGGGCAGGATCTCCTGTCATCTC
ACCTTGCTCCTGCCGAGAAAGTATCCATCATGGCTGATGCAATGCGGCGGCTGCATACGCTTGATCCGGC
TACCTGCCCATTCGACCACCAAGCGAAACATCGCATCGAGCGAGCACGTACTCGGATGGAAGCCGGTCTT
GTCGATCAGGATGATCTGGACGAAGAGCATCAGGGGCTCGCGCCAGCCGAACTGTTCGCCAGGCTCAAGG
CGAGCATGCCCGACGGCGAGGATCTCGTCGTGACCCATGGCGATGCCTGCTTGCCGAATATCATGGTGGA
AAATGG
